>Addgene plasmid #205367 | pICH41295(pro5U)-pAT2G26780 | addgene full sequence | sequence record 404901 | Addgene NGS Result
GACAGGCTTATCTTGGACAAGAAGAAGATCGCTTGGCCTCGCGCGCAGATCAGTTGGAAGAATTTGTCCA
TTACGTAAAAGGCGAGATCACCAAGGTAGTCGGCAAATAACTGTCAGACCAAGTTTACTCATATATACTT
TAGATTGATTTAAAACTTCATTTTTAATTTAAAAGGATCTAGGTGAAGATCCTTTTTGATAATCTCATGA
CCAAAATCCCTTAACGTGAGTTTTCGTTCCACTGAGCGTCAGACCCCGTAGAAAAGATCAAAGGATCTTC
TTGAGATCCTTTTTTTCTGCGCGTAATCTGCTGCTTGCAAACAAAAAAACCACCGCTACCAGCGGTGGTT
TGTTTGCCGGATCAAGAGCTACCAACTCTTTTTCCGAAGGTAACTGGCTTCAGCAGAGCGCAGATACCAA
ATACTGTTCTTCTAGTGTAGCCGTAGTTAGGCCACCACTTCAAGAACTCTGTAGCACCGCCTACATACCT
CGCTCTGCTAATCCTGTTACCAGTGGCTGCTGCCAGTGGCGATAAGTCGTGTCTTACCGGGTTGGACTCA
AGACGATAGTTACCGGATAAGGCGCAGCGGTCGGGCTGAACGGGGGGTTCGTGCACACAGCCCAGCTTGG
AGCGAACGACCTACACCGAACTGAGATACCTACAGCGTGAGCTATGAGAAAGCGCCACGCTTCCCGAAGG
GAGAAAGGCGGACAGGTATCCGGTAAGCGGCAGGGTCGGAACAGGAGAGCGCACGAGGGAGCTTCCAGGG
GGAAACGCCTGGTATCTTTATAGTCCTGTCGGGTTTCGCCACCTCTGACTTGAGCGTCGATTTTTGTGAT
GCTCGTCAGGGGGGCGGAGCCTATGGAAAAACGCCAGCAACGCGGCCTTTTTACGGTTCCTGGCCTTTTG
CTGGCCTTTTGCTCACATGTTCTTTCCTGCGTTATCCCCTGATTCTGTGGATAACCGTATTACCGCCTTT
GAGTGAGCTGATACCGCTCGCCGCAGCCGAACGACCGAGCGCAGCGAGTCAGTGAGCGAGGAAGCGGAAG
AGCGCCCAATACGCAAACCGCCTCTCCCCGCGCGTTGGCCGATTCATTAATCACTCTGTGGTCTCAGGAG
AATTTAGTTTTGTTTAAAAGTTTTTCTGGTTTAGGTAATAAATTGTTGCATAATTTTCAACTCCGGTTGA
TGTGTGTCGCTGTCGGACTGTTGTTGTCTGAAACTTAAAAATCACAGAGCGGTCACGGGTTCTGTTTCGT
GTTTAACTGCCACGATATTCTTTTTAATTGTTTTTTAAAAGGGAAAGTAATCAAAATGATGACACTAATA
AGAGTGGTTTGGTGTGAAACTTAGACCTTTCTTACACAAATTTGGTAAAGCCAAAACTTTTTTTGGTCAT
GGGGATTTATTTTTTTTTACTTTTTATTTTTTTTTTTGTCATAAAGAAATTATAGAATCTTGTTGTGAAA
GACGTAAAATATAATGCCCAAACAAAAAAAACGTAAATTGGCGGATAAACTATAAGTTCCCAAAAAAACA
TAAGCTGGCGGAAAAAGAGAATTCTTCGGAATCTAGATCCTAAATAAAGAAGATGAAGTAAACTCAAATT
ATAATGCAGAAAATATCAAACCAATCTCGAAAAAGGACGATAGTACAAACTAAGATCCATATTAACAAGA
CAAAATCTTAAAAAAATAAGAGATCCAACAAAGCAGAAACTCCACTTCTTTTAACACACCTGCAAGTACG
ATTGATCAAATCCAAAATAACATTTACCACCTCCTATCACGTTGAGAGCCAATCTCTCGAGAACCAAGGA
TATCATAACCCGACATGCAAGACCACTAAAAGAAACACAAACACCATTCCAGATACGACGATGACCACCA
ATTCGTCACTTAACGTCTAGATAGAATCCTTCAAAAAACAATCAGATTACGACAAAATTGTAAAAGAAGG
ACAAGAAGCGAGGCAAAACTTCTCAAAACCCACCAATCACAAGATCACCAATCACGAGTAAAGCCACAAC
TATTTTAATTAAATCATACAATATCCTAAATTAGGCTTTTCTTTTTGATAAATTAAAAAAAAAAAGATAG
GATCATCCAACAAAAATAGTACAAACAAAAAATGTCAAAATCTTGCATCACCTCTAAAAACCTTTCATGT
TAACAAAATCTTGCATATTTTTGCCCTATACAAAGTCTTGCATATATACAAAGTCCTTTGGTATATTGTT
GTTAGCCACCTTATCTAACTCTTTTACGGGCTCTGTCCTCATGAAGAAGAACAATTTTTTTAATAAATTG
TTACCTTACCACATATAAGCTTAATCTGGAATGGTTGTGATTTAATCAATGAAGATATTGCCTCAAACCT
GAATAGAGGAGTGAAAGTGGATTTCAATTGGTTGGTTATCAAACCCATCAGCATGATACCTGTTAGTTTC
TCGGCCATACCACTCAATCATTGCCATAAATATCATTGAAGTCTACTAGTCTGTTTGAGACATTCAACTC
ACACAAGTGGTGGGTTATTTTCTCTGACAAACACGGCCAAACAATAAAATTGCTGAAAACAAGAAGTTGC
CTAAAAAACCAAAGGACTTGTGAGAAAAATGGCAAATGCGGGCTAGGATGGGCTGTGGATTAGAGGCCCA
ATATGCCTAATGGGATACAACACGACGTCGTTTAGACCAGCCATAGTTCTCTTGTCCGCCAAGACGGGAG
AGACTAAGGAAAAGCATAAGAAGAGAAGAACCAAAGAAGAAGCAAAGAAGCACTGATAAATCTCTGCAAC
TCAACAAATTTCTGAGATTAGCTAATGTGAGACCACGAAGTGGCTCTTCAGTGGACGAAAGGGCCTCGTG
ATACGCCTATTTTTATAGGTTAATGTCATGATAATAATGGTTTCTTAGACGTCAGGTGGCACTTTTCGGG
GAAATGTGCGCGGAACCCCTATTTGTTTATTTTTCTAAATACATTCAAATATGTATCCGCTCATGAGACA
ATAACCCTGATAAATGCTTCAATAATATTGAAAAAGGAAGAGTATGCGCTCACGCAACTGGTCCAGAACC
TTGACCGAACGCAGCGGTGGTAACGGCGCAGTGGCGGTTTTCATGGCTTGTTATGACTGTTTTTTTTTGG
GGTACAGTCTATGCCTCGGGCATCCAAGCAGCAAGCGCGTTACGCCGTGGGTCGATGTTTGATGTTATGG
AGCAGCAACGATGTTACGCAGCAGGGCAGTCGCCCTAAAACAAAGTTAAACATCATGAGGGAAGCGGTGA
TCGCCGAAGTATCGACTCAACTATCAGAGGTAGTTGGCGTCATCGAGCGCCATCTCGAACCGACGTTGCT
GGCCGTACATTTGTACGGCTCCGCAGTGGATGGCGGCCTGAAGCCACACAGCGATATTGATTTGCTGGTT
ACGGTGACCGTAAGGCTTGATGAAACAACGCGGCGAGCTTTGATCAACGACCTTTTGGAAACTTCGGCTT
CCCCTGGAGAGAGCGAGATTCTCCGCGCTGTAGAAGTCACCATTGTTGTGCACGACGACATCATTCCGTG
GCGTTATCCAGCTAAGCGCGAACTGCAATTTGGAGAATGGCAGCGCAATGACATTCTTGCAGGTATCTTC
GAGCCAGCCACGATCGACATTGATCTGGCTATCTTGCTGACAAAAGCAAGAGAACATAGCGTTGCCTTGG
TAGGTCCAGCGGCGGAGGAACTCTTTGATCCGGTTCCTGAACAGGATCTATTTGAGGCGCTAAATGAAAC
CTTAACGCTATGGAACTCGCCGCCCGACTGGGCTGGCGATGAGCGAAATGTAGTGCTTACGTTGTCCCGC
ATTTGGTACAGCGCAGTAACCGGCAAAATCGCGCCGAAGGATGTCGCTGCCGACTGGGCAATGGAGCGCC
TGCCGGCCCAGTATCAGCCCGTCATACTTGAAGCTA
Features (pLannotate 1.2.2; 6 found; start..end, strand, type, name):
    281..869     +  rep_origin     ori: high-copy-number ColE1/pMB1/pBR322/pUC origin of replication
   1052..1101    +  CDS            lacI (fragment): lac repressor; lacI; The lac repressor binds to the lac operator to inhibit transcription in E. coli. This inhibition can be relieved by adding lactose or isopropyl-β-D-thiogalactopyranoside (IPTG).
   2949..3053    +  promoter       AmpR promoter: bla
   3044..3124    -  CDS            int (fragment): INT2_ECOLX - Protein inferred from homology: Swiss-Prot protein existence level 3. Putative integrase believed to be involved in the insertion of antibiotic resistance genes into plasmids and transposons. From Escherichia coli.
   3212..3268    +  CDS            GmR (fragment): gentamycin acetyltransferase; aacC1; confers resistance to gentamycin
   3275..107     +  CDS            aadA (across the origin): S3AD_ECOLX - Experimental evidence at protein level: Swiss-Prot protein existence level 1. Mediates bacterial resistance to the antibiotics streptomycin and spectinomycin. From Escherichia coli.
