[The description below was written by a language model from this plasmid's Addgene catalogue record and pLannotate feature annotations shown in this document.]
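Description:
pICH41295(pro5U)-pAT2G26780 is a level 0 part plasmid for the MoClo (Modular Cloning) Golden Gate assembly system, built in the pICH41295 backbone, which is the acceptor used for combined promoter plus 5′UTR modules. It is a small (about 4 kb) synthetic-biology vector maintained in E. coli on a high-copy ColE1/pUC-type origin of replication and selected with spectinomycin. The feature table shows the aadA streptomycin/spectinomycin resistance gene spanning the sequence origin, preceded by a bla (AmpR) promoter. Short annotated fragments of an integrase, a gentamicin acetyltransferase and lacI are best read as remnants of the cassettes from which the backbone was assembled rather than as functional genes.

The payload is a 1,703 bp Arabidopsis thaliana fragment named pAT2G26780, which according to the stated purpose is the promoter and 5′ untranslated region of the AT2G26780 locus. The automated annotation does not label this insert, but the large unannotated stretch between the lacI fragment and the AmpR promoter is consistent with its position. As a level 0 part the plasmid carries no coding sequence, reporter or terminator and is not an expression construct in itself. Parts of this kind are normally released by a type IIS restriction enzyme with standard fusion overhangs and joined to coding sequence and terminator modules to build level 1 transcription units. The cloning sites themselves are not recorded. The associated work concerns a pipeline for identifying and engineering constitutive and repressible plant promoters, so this part presumably serves as a candidate promoter for driving transgene expression in plants, though the record does not describe its expression behaviour.
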