Addgene plasmid #205367: pICH41295(pro5U)-pAT2G26780
Purpose: MoClo lvl0 Promoter + 5'UTR part
Depositing lab: Jennifer Nemhauser. Depositing organization: University of Washington. Publication: Building a pipeline to identify and engineer constitutive and repressible promoters. Yang EJY, Nemhauser JL. Quant Plant Biol. 2023 Oct 19;4:e12. doi: 10.1017/qpb.2023.10. eCollection 2023. PubMed 37901686.
Backbone
  Vector backbone: pICH41295
  Backbone manufacturer: Sylvestre Marillonnet Lab
  Vector type: Synthetic Biology
Growth in bacteria
  Bacterial resistance: Spectinomycin, 50 μg/mL
  Growth temperature: 37°C
  Growth strain: DH5alpha
  Copy number: High Copy
Gene/Insert
  Gene/Insert name: pAT2G26780
  Species: A. thaliana (mustard weed)
  Insert size (bp): 1703
  Cloning method: Restriction Enzyme; 5′ cloning site unknown (unknown if destroyed)
Terms and licenses: Academic/Nonprofit Terms; Industry Terms: Not Available to Industry
How to cite: pICH41295(pro5U)-pAT2G26780 was a gift from Jennifer Nemhauser (Addgene plasmid # 205367 ; http://n2t.net/addgene:205367 ; RRID:Addgene_205367)
